Addgene plasmid #74370: pMOD8A-RGR-r10
Purpose: This plasmid constitutively expresses gRNA-r10 from an AHD1 promoter using the RGR design. Integrates in the W303 HIS locus and restores HIS function.
Depositing lab: Eric Klavins. Depositing organization: University of Washington. Publication: Robust digital logic circuits in eukaryotic cells with CRISPR/dCas9 NOR gates. Gander MW, Vrana JD, Voje Jr WE, Carothers JM, Klavins E. bioRxiv 041871 10.1101/041871.
Backbone
  Vector backbone: pMOD8
  Backbone manufacturer: Klavins Lab
  Backbone size w/o insert (bp): 4629
  Total vector size (bp): 6586
  Vector type: Yeast Expression, CRISPR, Synthetic Biology
  Selectable markers: HIS3
Growth in bacteria
  Bacterial resistance: Ampicillin, 100 μg/mL
  Growth temperature: 37°C
  Growth strain: DH5alpha
  Copy number: High Copy
Gene/Insert
  Gene/Insert name: RGR-r10
  gRNA/shRNA sequence: r10
  Species: Synthetic
  Promoter: ADH1
  Cloning method: Gibson Cloning
  Sequencing primers: 5′ ctagaactagtggatctacaaa; 3′ cggggcggggttattacgacat
Terms and licenses: Academic/Nonprofit Terms; Industry Terms: Not Available to Industry
Depositor comments: Please visit https://www.biorxiv.org/content/early/2016/03/02/041871 for bioRxiv preprint.
How to cite: pMOD8A-RGR-r10 was a gift from Eric Klavins (Addgene plasmid # 74370 ; http://n2t.net/addgene:74370 ; RRID:Addgene_74370)
