[The description below was written by a language model from this plasmid's Addgene catalogue record and pLannotate feature annotations shown in this document.]
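Description:
pMOD8A-RGR-r10 is a yeast integrating vector built on the pMOD8 backbone for constitutive expression of a synthetic CRISPR guide RNA, r10, in Saccharomyces cerevisiae. In E. coli it is maintained as a high-copy plasmid through a ColE1/pUC-type origin and selected with ampicillin via the β-lactamase gene; remnants of lac regulatory elements, rop and bom are backbone carry-over. No yeast replication origin is annotated, consistent with its design as an integrating construct. It carries a HIS3 promoter and coding sequence followed by an ADH1 terminator, along with flanking fragments of yeast genomic sequence from the HIS3 neighbourhood (DED1 and MRM1/PET56 fragments) that presumably serve as homology for targeting. According to the record, it integrates at the HIS locus of W303 strains and restores histidine prototrophy, which provides the selection.

The payload is an RGR (ribozyme–gRNA–ribozyme) cassette driven by the S. cerevisiae ADH1 promoter (written "AHD1" in the purpose statement) and ended by the CYC1 terminator. Because ADH1 is an RNA polymerase II promoter, the guide would otherwise be capped and polyadenylated. In the RGR design, self-cleaving ribozymes flank the guide and excise a precisely trimmed gRNA from the longer transcript. The feature table identifies a hammerhead ribozyme fragment upstream of the S. pyogenes gRNA scaffold. The unannotated gap between them is where the r10 targeting sequence is expected to lie, and the 3′ ribozyme is not annotated. The associated publication describes dCas9-based NOR gates for digital logic circuits in eukaryotic cells, so this plasmid most likely supplies a constitutive gRNA input or control for such repression-based synthetic circuits.
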