Features (pLannotate 1.2.2; 22 found; start..end, strand, type, name):
     15..329     +  CDS            YO201_YEAST (fragment): Protein uncertain: Swiss-Prot protein existence level 5. From Saccharomyces cerevisiae (strain ATCC 204508 / S288c) (Baker's yeast).
    325..1023    +  CDS            DED1 (fragment): DED1_YEAST - Also known as SPP81. Experimental evidence at protein level: Swiss-Prot protein existence level 1. ATP-binding RNA helicase involved in translation initiation. Remodels RNA in response to ADP and ATP concentrations by facilitating disruption, but also formation of RNA duplexes. Has weak ATP-dependent affinity for dsRNA, but strong ATP-dependent affinity for ssRNA. Acts as a virus host factor involved in the replication of the MBV and the L-A viruses by promoting the negative-strand RNA synthesis. May be involved in recognition of the preinitiation complex and DNA binding of the RN
   1060..1076    -  protein_bind   lac operator: The lac repressor binds to the lac operator to inhibit transcription in E. coli. This inhibition can be relieved by adding lactose or isopropyl-β-D-thiogalactopyranoside (IPTG). lac repressor encoded by lacI
   1084..1114    -  promoter       lac promoter: promoter for the E. coli lac operon
   1129..1150    -  protein_bind   CAP binding site: CAP binding activates transcription in the presence of cAMP. E. coli catabolite activator protein
   1163..1255    -  CDS            lacI (fragment): lac repressor; lacI; The lac repressor binds to the lac operator to inhibit transcription in E. coli. This inhibition can be relieved by adding lactose or isopropyl-β-D-thiogalactopyranoside (IPTG).
   1438..2026    -  rep_origin     ori: high-copy-number ColE1/pMB1/pBR322/pUC origin of replication
   2197..3057    -  CDS            AmpR: β-lactamase; bla; confers resistance to ampicillin, carbenicillin, and related antibiotics
   3058..3162    -  promoter       AmpR promoter: bla
   3257..3292    +  CDS            rop (fragment): Rop protein, which maintains plasmids at low copy number; rop
   3394..3443    +  misc_feature   bom (fragment): basis of mobility region from pBR322
   3456..3530    -  CDS            MRM1 (fragment): MRM1_YEAST - Also known as PET56 From Saccharomyces cerevisiae (strain ATCC 204508 / S288c) (Baker's yeast).
   3580..3767    +  promoter       HIS3 promoter: S. cerevisiae HIS3
   3768..4427    +  CDS            HIS3: imidazoleglycerol-phosphate dehydratase, required for histidine biosynthesis; S. cerevisiae HIS3; yeast auxotrophic marker
   4428..4593    +  terminator     ADH1 terminator: S. cerevisiae ADH1; transcription terminator for the S. cerevisiae alcohol dehydrogenase 1 (ADH1) gene
   4671..5009    +  CDS            YO085_YEAST: Protein predicted: Swiss-Prot protein existence level 4. From Saccharomyces cerevisiae (strain ATCC 204508 / S288c) (Baker's yeast).
   5374..6078    +  promoter       ADH1 promoter: S. cerevisiae ADH1; promoter for alcohol dehydrogenase 1
   6095..6111    +  misc_feature   MCS (fragment): pBluescript multiple cloning site
   6124..6147    +  misc_RNA       sTRSV HHRz (fragment): hammerhead ribozyme from the tobacco ringspot virus satellite RNA (Khvorova et al., 2003)
   6181..6256    +  misc_RNA       gRNA scaffold: guide RNA scaffold for the Streptococcus pyogenes CRISPR/Cas9 system
   6330..6347    +  misc_feature   MCS (fragment): pBluescript multiple cloning site
   6390..6579    +  terminator     CYC1 terminator: S. cerevisiae CYC1; transcription terminator for CYC1
>Addgene plasmid #74370 | pMOD8A-RGR-r10 | depositor full sequence | sequence record 141329 | pMOD8A-RGR-r10 sequence 6590 bps
ATGTCGTAATAACCCCGCCCCGTGACACCGATTATTTAAAGCTGCAGCATACGATATATATACATGTGTA
TATATGTATACCTATGAATGTCAGTAAGTATGTATACGAACAGTATGATACTGAAGATGACAAGGTAATG
CATCATTCTATACGTGTCATTCTGAACGAGGCGCGCTTTCCTTTTTTCTTTTTGCTTTTTCTTTTTTTTT
CTCTTGAACTCGAGAAAAAAAATATAAAAGAGATGGAGGAACGGGAAAAAGTTAGTTGTGGTGATAGGTG
GCAAGTGGTATTCCGTAAGAACAACAAGAAAAGCATTTCATATTATGGCTGAACTGAGCGAACAAGTGCA
AAATTTAAGCATCAACGACAACAACGAGAATGGTTATGTTCCTCCTCACTTAAGAGGAAAACCAAGAAGT
GCCAGAAATAACAGTAGCAACTACAATAACAACAACGGCGGCTACAACGGTGGCCGTGGCGGTGGCAGCT
TCTTTAGCAACAACCGTCGTGGTGGTTACGGCAACGGTGGTTTCTTCGGTGGAAACAACGGTGGCAGCAG
ATCTAACGGCCGTTCTGGTGGTAGATGGATCGATGGCAAACATGTCCCAGCTCCAAGAAACGAAAAGGCC
GAGATCGCCATATTTGGTGTCCCCGAGGATCCAAATTTCCAATCTTCTGGTATTAACTTCGATAACTACG
ATGATATTCCAGTGGACGCCTCTGGTAAGGATGTTCCTGAACCAATCACAGAATTTACCTCACCTCCATT
GGACGGATTGTTATTGGAAAACATCAAATTGGCCCGTTTCACCAAGCCAACACCTGTGCAAAAATACTCC
GTCCCTATCGTTGCCAACGGCAGAGATTTGATGGCCTGTGCGCAGACCGGTTCTGGTAAGACTGGTGGGT
TTTTATTCCCAGTGTTGTCCGAATCATTTAAGACTGGACCATCTCCTCAACCAGAGTCTCAAGGCTCCTT
TTACCAAAGAAAGGCCTACCCAACTGCTGTCATTATGGCTCCAGTTTAAACCATGGTCATAGCTGTTTCC
TGTGTGAAATTGTTATCCGCTCACAATTCCACACAACATACGAGCCGGAAGCATAAAGTGTAAAGCCTGG
GGTGCCTAATGAGTGAGCTAACTCACATTAATTGCGTTGCGCTCACTGCCCGCTTTCCAGTCGGGAAACC
TGTCGTGCCAGCTGCATTAATGAATCGGCCAACGCGCGGGGAGAGGCGGTTTGCGTATTGGGCGCTCTTC
CGCTTCCTCGCTCACTGACTCGCTGCGCTCGGTCGTTCGGCTGCGGCGAGCGGTATCAGCTCACTCAAAG
GCGGTAATACGGTTATCCACAGAATCAGGGGATAACGCAGGAAAGAACATGTGAGCAAAAGGCCAGCAAA
AGGCCAGGAACCGTAAAAAGGCCGCGTTGCTGGCGTTTTTCCATAGGCTCCGCCCCCCTGACGAGCATCA
CAAAAATCGACGCTCAAGTCAGAGGTGGCGAAACCCGACAGGACTATAAAGATACCAGGCGTTTCCCCCT
GGAAGCTCCCTCGTGCGCTCTCCTGTTCCGACCCTGCCGCTTACCGGATACCTGTCCGCCTTTCTCCCTT
CGGGAAGCGTGGCGCTTTCTCATAGCTCACGCTGTAGGTATCTCAGTTCGGTGTAGGTCGTTCGCTCCAA
GCTGGGCTGTGTGCACGAACCCCCCGTTCAGCCCGACCGCTGCGCCTTATCCGGTAACTATCGTCTTGAG
TCCAACCCGGTAAGACACGACTTATCGCCACTGGCAGCAGCCACTGGTAACAGGATTAGCAGAGCGAGGT
ATGTAGGCGGTGCTACAGAGTTCTTGAAGTGGTGGCCTAACTACGGCTACACTAGAAGAACAGTATTTGG
TATCTGCGCTCTGCTGAAGCCAGTTACCTTCGGAAAAAGAGTTGGTAGCTCTTGATCCGGCAAACAAACC
ACCGCTGGTAGCGGTGGTTTTTTTGTTTGCAAGCAGCAGATTACGCGCAGAAAAAAAGGATCTCAAGAAG
ATCCTTTGATCTTTTCTACGGGGTCTGACGCTCAGTGGAACGAAAACTCACGTTAAGGGATTTTGGTCAT
GAGATTATCAAAAAGGATCTTCACCTAGATCCTTTTAAATTAAAAATGAAGTTTTAAATCAATCTAAAGT
ATATATGAGTAAACTTGGTCTGACAGTTACCAATGCTTAATCAGTGAGGCACCTATCTCAGCGATCTGTC
TATTTCGTTCATCCATAGTTGCCTGACTCCCCGTCGTGTAGATAACTACGATACGGGAGGGCTTACCATC
TGGCCCCAGTGCTGCAATGATACCGCGAGACCCACGCTCACCGGCTCCAGATTTATCAGCAATAAACCAG
CCAGCCGGAAGGGCCGAGCGCAGAAGTGGTCCTGCAACTTTATCCGCCTCCATCCAGTCTATTAATTGTT
GCCGGGAAGCTAGAGTAAGTAGTTCGCCAGTTAATAGTTTGCGCAACGTTGTTGCCATTGCTACAGGCAT
CGTGGTGTCACGCTCGTCGTTTGGTATGGCTTCATTCAGCTCCGGTTCCCAACGATCAAGGCGAGTTACA
TGATCCCCCATGTTGTGCAAAAAAGCGGTTAGCTCCTTCGGTCCTCCGATCGTTGTCAGAAGTAAGTTGG
CCGCAGTGTTATCACTCATGGTTATGGCAGCACTGCATAATTCTCTTACTGTCATGCCATCCGTAAGATG
CTTTTCTGTGACTGGTGAGTACTCAACCAAGTCATTCTGAGAATAGTGTATGCGGCGACCGAGTTGCTCT
TGCCCGGCGTCAATACGGGATAATACCGCGCCACATAGCAGAACTTTAAAAGTGCTCATCATTGGAAAAC
GTTCTTCGGGGCGAAAACTCTCAAGGATCTTACCGCTGTTGAGATCCAGTTCGATGTAACCCACTCGTGC
ACCCAACTGATCTTCAGCATCTTTTACTTTCACCAGCGTTTCTGGGTGAGCAAAAACAGGAAGGCAAAAT
GCCGCAAAAAAGGGAATAAGGGCGACACGGAAATGTTGAATACTCATACTCTTCCTTTTTCAATATTATT
GAAGCATTTATCAGGGTTATTGTCTCATGAGCGGATACATATTTGAATGTATTTAGAAAAATAAACAAAT
AGGGGTTCCGCGCACATTTCCCCGAAAAGTGCCACCTGACGTCTAAGAAACCATTATTATCATGACATTA
ACCTATAAAAATAGGCGTATCACGAGGCCCTTTCGTCTCGCGCGTTTCGGTGATGACGGTGAAAACCTCT
GACACATGCAGCTCCCGGAGACGGTCACAGCTTGTCTGTAAGCGGATGCCGGGAGCAGACAAGCCCGTCA
GGGCGCGTCAGCGGGTGTTGGCGGGTGTCGGGGCTGGCTTAACTATGCGGCATCAGAGCAGATTGTACTG
AGAGTGCACCATAATTCGTTTAAACCGTTTTAAGAGCTTGGTGAGCGCTAGGAGTCACTGCCAGGTATCG
TTTGAACACGGCATTAGTCAGGGAAGTCATAACACAGTCCTTTCCCGCAATTTTCTTTTTCTATTACTCT
TGGCCTCCTCTAGTACACTCTATATTTTTTTATGCCTCGGTAATGATTTTCATTTTTTTTTTTCCACCTA
GCGGATGACTCTTTTTTTTTCTTAGCGATTGGCATTATCACATAATGAATTATACATTATATAAAGTAAT
GTGATTTCTTCGAAGAATATACTAAAAAATGAGCAGGCAAGATAAACGAAGGCAAAGATGACAGAGCAGA
AAGCCCTAGTAAAGCGTATTACAAATGAAACCAAGATTCAGATTGCGATCTCTTTAAAGGGTGGTCCCCT
AGCGATAGAGCACTCGATCTTCCCAGAAAAAGAGGCAGAAGCAGTAGCAGAACAGGCCACACAATCGCAA
GTGATTAACGTCCACACAGGTATAGGGTTTCTGGACCATATGATACATGCTCTGGCCAAGCATTCCGGCT
GGTCGCTAATCGTTGAGTGCATTGGTGACTTACACATAGACGACCATCACACCACTGAAGACTGCGGGAT
TGCTCTCGGTCAAGCTTTTAAAGAGGCCCTACTGGCGCGTGGAGTAAAAAGGTTTGGATCAGGATTTGCG
CCTTTGGATGAGGCACTTTCCAGAGCGGTGGTAGATCTTTCGAACAGGCCGTACGCAGTTGTCGAACTTG
GTTTGCAAAGGGAGAAAGTAGGAGATCTCTCTTGCGAGATGATCCCGCATTTTCTTGAAAGCTTTGCAGA
GGCTAGCAGAATTACCCTCCACGTTGATTGTCTGCGAGGCAAGAATGATCATCACCGTAGTGAGAGTGCG
TTCAAGGCTCTTGCGGTTGCCATAAGAGAAGCCACCTCGCCCAATGGTACCAACGATGTTCCCTCCACCA
AAGGTGTTCTTATGTAGGCGAATTTCTTATGATTTATGATTTTTATTATTAAATAAGTTATAAAAAAAAT
AAGTGTATACAAATTTTAAAGTGACTCTTAGGTTTTAAAACGAAAATTCTTATTCTTGAGTAACTCTTTC
CTGTAGGTCAGGTTGCTTTCTCAGGTATAGCATGAGGTCGCTCTTATTGACCACACCTCCCTTAACCAGA
TTCGAAAAGCGGCAAGAAATGATGGTAAATGAAATAGGAAATCAAGGAGCATGAAGGCAAAAGACAAATA
TAAGGGTCGAACGAAAAATAAAGTGAAAAGTGTTGATATGATGTATTTGGCTTTGCGGCGCCGAAAAAAC
GAGTTTACGCAATTGCACAATCATGCTGACTCTGTGGCGGACCCGCGCTCTTGCCGGCCCGGCGATAACG
CTGGGCGTGAGGCTGTGCCCGGCGGAGTTTTTTGCGCCTGCATTTTCCAAGGTTTACCCTGCGCTAAGGG
GCGAGATTGGAGAAGCAATAAGAATGCCGGTTGGGGTTGCGATGATGACGACCACGACAACTGGTGTCAT
TATTTAAGTTGCCGAAAGAACCTGAGTGCATTTGCAACATGAGTATACTAGAAGAATGAGCCAAGACTTG
CGAGACGCGAGTTTGCCGGTGGTGCGAACAATAGAGCGACCATGACCTTGAAGGTGAGACGCGCATAACC
GCTAGAGTACTTTGAAGAGGAAACAGCAATAGGGTTGCTACCAGTATAAATAGACAGGTACATACAACAC
TGGAAATGGTTGTCTGTTTGAGTACGCTTTCAATTCATTTGGGTGTGCACTTTATTATGTTACAATATGG
AAGGGAACTTTACACTTCTCCTATGCACATATATTAATTAAAGTCCAATGCTAGTAGAGAAGGGGGGTAA
CACCCCTCCGCGCTCTTTTCCGATTTTTTTCTAAACCGTGGAATATTTCGGATATCCTTTTGTTGTTTCC
GGGTGTACAATATGGACTTCCTCTTTTCTGGCAACCAAACCCATACATCGGGATTCCTATAATACCTTCG
TTGGTCTCCCTAACATGTAGGTGGCGGAGGGGAGATATACAATAGAACAGATACCAGACAAGACATAATG
GGCTAAACAAGACTACACCAATTACACTGCCTCATTGATGGTGGTACATAACGAACTAATACTGTAGCCC
TAGACTTGATAGCCATCATCATATCGAAGTTTCACTACCCTTTTTCCATTTGCCATCTATTGAAGTAATA
ATAGGCGCATGCAACTTCTTTTCTTTTTTTTTCTTTTCTCTCTCCCCCGTTGTTGTCTCACCATATCCGC
AATGACAAAAAAATGATGGAAGACACTAAAGGAAAAAATTAACGACAAAGACAGCACCAACAGATGTCGT
TGTTCCAGAGCTGATGAGGGGTATCTCGAAGCACACGAAACTTTTTCCTTCCTTCATTCACGCACACTAC
TCTCTAATGAGCAACGGTATACGGCCTTCCTTCCAGTTACTTGAATTTGAAATAAAAAAAAGTTTGCTGT
CTTGCTATCAAGTATAAATAGACCTGCAATTATTAATCTTTTGTTTCCTCGTCATTGTTCTCGTTCCCTT
TCTTCCTTGTTTCTTTTTCTGCACAATATTTCAAGCTATACCAAGCATACAATCAACTATCTCATATACA
GGATTCTAGAACTAGTGGATCTACAAATGTCACCTGATGAGTCCGTGAGGACGAAACGAGTAAGCTCGTC
GTGACATAAACATTCGACTCGTTTTAGAGCTAGAAATAGCAAGTTAAAATAAGGCTAGTCCGTTATCAAC
TTGAAAAAGTGGCACCGAGTCGGTGCTTTTGGCCGGCATGGTCCCAGCCTCCTCGCTGGCGCCGGCTGGG
CAACATGCTTCGGCATGGCGAATGGGACTGATACCGTCGACCTCGAGTCAATTAGTTATGTCACGCTTAC
ATTCACGCCCTCCCCCCACATCCGCTCTAACCGAAAAGGAAGGAGTTAGACAACCTGAAGTCTAGGTCCC
TATTTATTTTTTTATAGTTATGTTAGTATTAAGAACGTTATTTATATTTCAAATTTTTCTTTTTTTTCTG
TACAGACGCGTGTACGCATGTAACATTATACTGAAAACCTTGCTTGAGAAGGTTTTGGGACGCTCGAAGG
CTTTAATTTG
