>Addgene plasmid #74370 | pMOD8A-RGR-r10 | depositor partial sequence | sequence record 140157 | pAHD1-RGR-r10-tcyc1 casstte
AAGAAATGATGGTAAATGAAATAGGAAATCAAGGAGCATGAAGGCAAAAGACAAATATAAGGGTCGAACG
AAAAATAAAGTGAAAAGTGTTGATATGATGTATTTGGCTTTGCGGCGCCGAAAAAACGAGTTTACGCAAT
TGCACAATCATGCTGACTCTGTGGCGGACCCGCGCTCTTGCCGGCCCGGCGATAACGCTGGGCGTGAGGC
TGTGCCCGGCGGAGTTTTTTGCGCCTGCATTTTCCAAGGTTTACCCTGCGCTAAGGGGCGAGATTGGAGA
AGCAATAAGAATGCCGGTTGGGGTTGCGATGATGACGACCACGACAACTGGTGTCATTATTTAAGTTGCC
GAAAGAACCTGAGTGCATTTGCAACATGAGTATACTAGAAGAATGAGCCAAGACTTGCGAGACGCGAGTT
TGCCGGTGGTGCGAACAATAGAGCGACCATGACCTTGAAGGTGAGACGCGCATAACCGCTAGAGTACTTT
GAAGAGGAAACAGCAATAGGGTTGCTACCAGTATAAATAGACAGGTACATACAACACTGGAAATGGTTGT
CTGTTTGAGTACGCTTTCAATTCATTTGGGTGTGCACTTTATTATGTTACAATATGGAAGGGAACTTTAC
ACTTCTCCTATGCACATATATTAATTAAAGTCCAATGCTAGTAGAGAAGGGGGGTAACACCCCTCCGCGC
TCTTTTCCGATTTTTTTCTAAACCGTGGAATATTTCGGATATCCTTTTGTTGTTTCCGGGTGTACAATAT
GGACTTCCTCTTTTCTGGCAACCAAACCCATACATCGGGATTCCTATAATACCTTCGTTGGTCTCCCTAA
CATGTAGGTGGCGGAGGGGAGATATACAATAGAACAGATACCAGACAAGACATAATGGGCTAAACAAGAC
TACACCAATTACACTGCCTCATTGATGGTGGTACATAACGAACTAATACTGTAGCCCTAGACTTGATAGC
CATCATCATATCGAAGTTTCACTACCCTTTTTCCATTTGCCATCTATTGAAGTAATAATAGGCGCATGCA
ACTTCTTTTCTTTTTTTTTCTTTTCTCTCTCCCCCGTTGTTGTCTCACCATATCCGCAATGACAAAAAAA
TGATGGAAGACACTAAAGGAAAAAATTAACGACAAAGACAGCACCAACAGATGTCGTTGTTCCAGAGCTG
ATGAGGGGTATCTCGAAGCACACGAAACTTTTTCCTTCCTTCATTCACGCACACTACTCTCTAATGAGCA
ACGGTATACGGCCTTCCTTCCAGTTACTTGAATTTGAAATAAAAAAAAGTTTGCTGTCTTGCTATCAAGT
ATAAATAGACCTGCAATTATTAATCTTTTGTTTCCTCGTCATTGTTCTCGTTCCCTTTCTTCCTTGTTTC
TTTTTCTGCACAATATTTCAAGCTATACCAAGCATACAATCAACTATCTCATATACAGGATTCTAGAACT
AGTGGATCTACAAATGTCACCTGATGAGTCCGTGAGGACGAAACGAGTAAGCTCGTCGTGACATAAACAT
TCGACTCGTTTTAGAGCTAGAAATAGCAAGTTAAAATAAGGCTAGTCCGTTATCAACTTGAAAAAGTGGC
ACCGAGTCGGTGCTTTTGGCCGGCATGGTCCCAGCCTCCTCGCTGGCGCCGGCTGGGCAACATGCTTCGG
CATGGCGAATGGGACTGATACCGTCGACCTCGAGTCAATTAGTTATGTCACGCTTACATTCACGCCCTCC
CCCCACATCCGCTCTAACCGAAAAGGAAGGAGTTAGACAACCTGAAGTCTAGGTCCCTATTTATTTTTTT
ATAGTTATGTTAGTATTAAGAACGTTATTTATATTTCAAATTTTTCTTTTTTTTCTGTACAGACGCGTGT
ACGCATGTAACATTATACTGAAAACCTTGCTTGAGAAGGTTTTGGGACGCTCGAAGGCTTTAATTTG
