>Addgene plasmid #74370 | pMOD8A-RGR-r10 | addgene partial sequence | sequence record 141325 | CYC1 5'-GCGTGAATGTAAGCGTGAC-3'
TATCAGTCCCATTCGCCATGCCGAAGCATGTTGCCCAGCCGGCGCCAGCGAGGAGGCTGGGACCATGCCG
GCCAAAAGCACCGACTCGGTGCCACTTTTTCAAGTTGATAACGGACTAGCCTTATTTTAACTTGCTATTT
CTAGCTCTAAAACGAGTCGAATGTTTATGTCACGACGAGCTTACTCGTTTCGTCCTCACGGACTCATCAG
GTGACATTTGTAGATCCACTAGTTCTAGAATCCTGTATATGAGATAGTTGATTGTATGCTTGGTATAGCT
TGAAATATTGTGCAGAAAAAGAAACAAGGAAGAAAGGGAACGAGAACAATGACGAGGAAACAAAAGATTA
ATAATTGCAGGTCTATTTATACTTGATAGCAAGACAGCAAACTTTTTTTTATTTCAAATTCAAGTAACTG
GAAGGAAGGCCGTATACCGTTGCTCATTAGAGAGTAGTGTGCGTGAATGAAGGAAGGAAAAAGTTTCGTG
TGCTTCGAGATACCCCTCATCAGCTCTGGAACAACGACATCTGTTGGTGCTGTCTTTGTCGTTAATTTTT
TCCTTTAGTGTCTTCCATCATTTTTTTGTCATTGCGGATATGGTGAGACAACAACGGGGGAGAGAGAAAA
GAAAAAAAAAGAAAAGAAGTTGCATGCGCCTATTATTACTTCAATAGATGGCAAATGGAAAAAGGGTAGT
GAAACTTCGATATGATGATGGCTATCAAGTCTAGGGCTACAGTATTAGTTCGTTATGTACCACCATCAAT
GAGGCAGTGTAATTGGTGTAGTCTTGTTTAGCCCATTATGTCTTGTCTGGTATCTGTTCTATTGTATATC
TCCCCTCCGCCACCTACATGTTAGGGAGACCAACGAAGGTATTATAGGAATCCCGATGTATGGGTTTGGT
TGCCAGAAAAGAGGAA
