>Addgene plasmid #74370 | pMOD8A-RGR-r10 | addgene partial sequence | sequence record 141327 | HIS3-R 5'-cactcaacgattagcgacca-3'
TATGGTCCAGAAACCCTATACCTGTGTGGACGTTAATCACTTGCGATTGTGTGGCCTGTTCTGCTACTGC
TTCTGCCTCTTTTTCTGGGAAGATCGAGTGCTCTATCGCTAGGGGACCACCCTTTAAAGAGATCGCAATC
TGAATCTTGGTTTCATTTGTAATACGCTTTACTAGGGCTTTCTGCTCTGTCATCTTTGCCTTCGTTTATC
TTGCCTGCTCATTTTTTAGTATATTCTTCGAAGAAATCACATTACTTTATATAATGTATAATTCATTATG
TGATAATGCCAATCGCTAAGAAAAAAAAAGAGTCATCCGCTAGGTGGAAAAAAAAAAATGAAAATCATTA
CCGAGGCATAAAAAAATATAGAGTGTACTAGAGGAGGCCAAGAGTAATAGAAAAAGAAAATTGCGGGAAA
GGACTGTGTTATGACTTCCCTGACTAATGCCGTGTTCAAACGATACCTGGCAGTGACTCCTAGCGCTCAC
CAAGCTCTTAAAACGGTTTAAACGAATTATGGTGCACTCTCAGTACAATCTGCTCTGATGCCGCATAGTT
AAGCCAGCCCCGACACCCGCCAACACCCGCTGACGCGCCCTGACGGGCTTGTCTGCTCCCGGCATCCGCT
TACAGACAAGCTGTGACCGTCTCCGGGAGCTGCATGTGTCAGAGGTTTTCACCGTCATCACCGAAACGCG
CGAGACGAAAGGGCCTCGTGATACGCCTATTTTTATAGGTTAATGTCATGATAATAATGGTTTCTTAGAC
GTCAGGTGGCACTTTTCGGGGAAATGTGCGCGGAACCCCTATTTGTTTATTTTTCTAAATACATTCAAAT
ATGTATCCGCTCATGAGACAATAACCCTGATAAATGCTTCAATAATATTG
